>Addgene plasmid #74831 | pGWB445 | depositor full sequence | sequence record 141511 | pGWB445 sequence 12404 bps
TTTCACGCCCTTTTAAATATCCGATTATTCTAATAAACGCTCTTTTCTCTTAGGTTTACCCGCCAATATA
TCCTGTCAAACACTGATAGTTTAAACTGAAGGCGGGAAACGACAATCTGATCCAAGCTCAAGCTGCTCTA
GCATTCGCCATTCAGGCTGCGCAACTGTTGGGAAGGGCGATCGGTGCGGGCCTCTTCGCTATTACGCCAG
CTGGCGAAAGGGGGATGTGCTGCAAGGCGATTAAGTTGGGTAACGCCAGGGTTTTCCCAGTCACGACGTT
GTAAAACGACGGCCAGTGCCAAGCTTGCATGCCTGCAGGTCCCCAGATTAGCCTTTTCAATTTCAGAAAG
AATGCTAACCCACAGATGGTTAGAGAGGCTTACGCAGCAGGTCTCATCAAGACGATCTACCCGAGCAATA
ATCTCCAGGAAATCAAATACCTTCCCAAGAAGGTTAAAGATGCAGTCAAAAGATTCAGGACTAACTGCAT
CAAGAACACAGAGAAAGATATATTTCTCAAGATCAGAAGTACTATTCCAGTATGGACGATTCAAGGCTTG
CTTCACAAACCAAGGCAAGTAATAGAGATTGGAGTCTCTAAAAAGGTAGTTCCCACTGAATCAAAGGCCA
TGGAGTCAAAGATTCAAATAGAGGACCTAACAGAACTCGCCGTAAAGACTGGCGAACAGTTCATACAGAG
TCTCTTACGACTCAATGACAAGAAGAAAATCTTCGTCAACATGGTGGAGCACGACACACTTGTCTACTCC
AAAAATATCAAAGATACAGTCTCAGAAGACCAAAGGGCAATTGAGACTTTTCAACAAAGGGTAATATCCG
GAAACCTCCTCGGATTCCATTGCCCAGCTATCTGTCACTTTATTGTGAAGATAGTGGAAAAGGAAGGTGG
CTCCTACAAATGCCATCATTGCGATAAAGGAAAGGCCATCGTTGAAGATGCCTCTGCCGACAGTGGTCCC
AAAGATGGACCCCCACCCACGAGGAGCATCGTGGAAAAAGAAGACGTTCCAACCACGTCTTCAAAGCAAG
TGGATTGATGTGATATCTCCACTGACGTAAGGGATGACGCACAATCCCACTATCCTTCGCAAGACCCTTC
CTCTATATAAGGAAGTTCATTTCATTTGGAGAGAACACGGGGGACTCTAGAATGAGCATGGTGAGCAAGG
GCGAGGAGCTGTTCACCGGGGTGGTGCCCATCCTGGTCGAGCTGGACGGCGACGTAAACGGCCACAAGTT
CAGCGTGTCCGGCGAGGGCGAGGGCGATGCCACCTACGGCAAGCTGACCCTGAAGTTCATCTGCACCACC
GGCAAGCTGCCCGTGCCCTGGCCCACCCTCGTGACCACCCTGACCTGGGGCGTGCAGTGCTTCAGCCGCT
ACCCCGACCACATGAAGCAGCACGACTTCTTCAAGTCCGCCATGCCCGAAGGCTACGTCCAGGAGCGCAC
CATCTTCTTCAAGGACGACGGCAACTACAAGACCCGCGCCGAGGTGAAGTTCGAGGGCGACACCCTGGTG
AACCGCATCGAGCTGAAGGGCATCGACTTCAAGGAGGACGGCAACATCCTGGGGCACAAGCTGGAGTACA
ACTACATCAGCCACAACGTCTATATCACCGCCGACAAGCAGAAGAACGGCATCAAGGCCAACTTCAAGAT
CCGCCACAACATCGAGGACGGCAGCGTGCAGCTCGCCGACCACTACCAGCAGAACACCCCCATCGGCGAC
GGCCCCGTGCTGCTGCCCGACAACCACTACCTGAGCACCCAGTCCGCCCTGAGCAAAGACCCCAACGAGA
AGCGCGATCACATGGTCCTGCTGGAGTTCGTGACCGCCGCCGGGATCACTCTCGGCATGGACGAGCTGTA
CAAGGCTGTTATCACAAGTTTGTACAAAAAAGCTGAACGAGAAACGTAAAATGATATAAATATCAATATA
TTAAATTAGATTTTGCATAAAAAACAGACTACATAATACTGTAAAACACAACATATCCAGTCACTATGGC
GGCCCCTCGAGGGGCCGCATTAGGCACCCCAGGCTTTACACTTTATGCTTCCGGCTCGTATAATGTGTGG
ATTTTGAGTTAGGATCCGGCGAGATTTTCAGGAGCTAAGGAAGCTAAAATGGAGAAAAAAATCACTGGAT
ATACCACCGTTGATATATCCCAATGGCATCGTAAAGAACATTTTGAGGCATTTCAGTCAGTTGCTCAATG
TACCTATAACCAGACCGTTCAGCTGGATATTACGGCCTTTTTAAAGACCGTAAAGAAAAATAAGCACAAG
TTTTATCCGGCCTTTATTCACATTCTTGCCCGCCTGATGAATGCTCATCCGGAATTCCGTATGGCAATGA
AAGACGGTGAGCTGGTGATATGGGATAGTGTTCACCCTTGTTACACCGTTTTCCATGAGCAAACTGAAAC
GTTTTCATCGCTCTGGAGTGAATACCACGACGATTTCCGGCAGTTTCTACACATATATTCGCAAGATGTG
GCGTGTTACGGTGAAAACCTGGCCTATTTCCCTAAAGGGTTTATTGAGAATATGTTTTTCGTCTCAGCCA
ATCCCTGGGTGAGTTTCACCAGTTTTGATTTAAACGTGGCCAATATGGACAACTTCTTCGCCCCCGTTTT
CACCATGGGCAAATATTATACGCAAGGCGACAAGGTGCTGATGCCGCTGGCGATTCAGGTTCATCATGCC
GTCTGTGATGGCTTCCATGTCGGCAGAATGCTTAATGAATTACAACAGTACTGCGATGAGTGGCAGGGCG
GGGCGTAAACGCGTGGATCCGGCTTACTAAAAGCCAGATAACAGTATGCGTATTTGCGCGCTGATTTTTG
CGGTATAAGAATATATACTGATATGTATACCCGAAGTATGTCAAAAAGAGGTGTGCTATGAAGCAGCGTA
TTACAGTGACAGTTGACAGCGACAGCTATCAGTTGCTCAAGGCATATATGATGTCAATATCTCCGGTCTG
GTAAGCACAACCATGCAGAATGAAGCCCGTCGTCTGCGTGCCGAACGCTGGAAAGCGGAAAATCAGGAAG
GGATGGCTGAGGTCGCCCGGTTTATTGAAATGAACGGCTCTTTTGCTGACGAGAACAGGGACTGGTGAAA
TGCAGTTTAAGGTTTACACCTATAAAAGAGAGAGCCGTTATCGTCTGTTTGTGGATGTACAGAGTGATAT
TATTGACACGCCCGGGCGACGGATGGTGATCCCCCTGGCCAGTGCACGTCTGCTGTCAGATAAAGTCTCC
CGTGAACTTTACCCGGTGGTGCATATCGGGGATGAAAGCTGGCGCATGATGACCACCGATATGGCCAGTG
TGCCGGTCTCCGTTATCGGGGAAGAAGTGGCTGATCTCAGCCACCGCGAAAATGACATCAAAAACGCCAT
TAACCTGATGTTCTGGGGAATATAAATGTCAGGCTCCCTTATACACAGCCAGTCTGCAGGTCGACCATAG
TGACTGGATATGTTGTGTTTTACAGTATTATGTAGTCTGTTTTTTATGCAAAATCTAATTTAATATATTG
ATATTTATATCATTTTACGTTTCTCGTTCAGCTTTCTTGTACAAAGTGGTGATAACCTAGAGCTCGAATT
TCCCCGATCGTTCAAACATTTGGCAATAAAGTTTCTTAAGATTGAATCCTGTTGCCGGTCTTGCGATGAT
TATCATATAATTTCTGTTGAATTACGTTAAGCATGTAATAATTAACATGTAATGCATGACGTTATTTATG
AGATGGGTTTTTATGATTAGAGTCCCGCAATTATACATTTAATACGCGATAGAAAACAAAATATAGCGCG
CAAACTAGGATAAATTATCGCGCGCGGTGTCATCTATGTTACTAGATCGGGAATTGGTTCCGGAACCAAT
TCGTAATCATGGTCATAGCTGTTTCCTGTGTGAAATTGTTATCCGCTCACAATTCCACACAACATACGAG
CCGGAAGCATAAAGTGTAAAGCCTGGGGTGCCTAATGAGTGAGCTAACTCACATTAGGCTGAATTAGGCG
CGCCTATTTCTGAATTCCCGATCTAGTAACATAGATGACACCGCGCGCGATAATTTATCCTAGTTTGCGC
GCTATATTTTGTTTTCTATCGCGTATTAAATGTATAATTGCGGGACTCTAATCATAAAAACCCATCTCAT
AAATAACGTCATGCATTACATGTTAATTATTACATGCTTAACGTAATTCAACAGAAATTATATGATAATC
ATCGCAAGACCGGCAACAGGATTCAATCTTAAGAAACTTTATTGCCAAATGTTTGAACGATCGGGGATCA
TCCGGGTCTGTGGCGGGAACTCCACGAAAATATCCGAACGCAGCAAGATATCGCGGTGCATCTCGGTCTT
GCCTGGGCAGTCGCCGCCGACGCCGTTGATGTGGACGCCGGGCCCGATCATATTGTCGCTCAGGATCGTG
GCGTTGTGCTTGTCGGCCGTTGCTGTCGTAATGATATCGGCACCTTCGACCGCCTGTTCCGCAGAGATCC
CGTGGGCGAAGAACTCCAGCATGAGATCCCCGCGCTGGAGGATCATCCAGCCGGCGTCCCGGAAAACGAT
TCCGAAGCCCAACCTTTCATAGAAGGCGGCGGTGGAATCGAAATCTCGTGATGGCAGGTTGGGCGTCGCT
TGGTCGGTCATTTCGAACCCCAGAGTCCCGCTCAGAAGAACTCGTCAAGAAGGCGATAGAAGGCGATGCG
CTGCGAATCGGGAGCGGCGATACCGTAAAGCACGAGGAAGCGGTCAGCCCATTCGCCGCCAAGCTCTTCA
GCAATATCACGGGTAGCCAACGCTATGTCCTGATAGCGGTCCGCCACACCCAGCCGGCCACAGTCGATGA
ATCCAGAAAAGCGGCCATTTTCCACCATGATATTCGGCAAGCAGGCATCGCCATGGGTCACGACGAGATC
ATCGCCGTCGGGCATGCGCGCCTTGAGCCTGGCGAACAGTTCGGCTGGCGCGAGCCCCTGATGCTCTTCG
TCCAGATCATCCTGATCGACAAGACCGGCTTCCATCCGAGTACGTGCTCGCTCGATGCGATGTTTCGCTT
GGTGGTCGAATGGGCAGGTAGCCGGATCAAGCGTATGCAGCCGCCGCATTGCATCAGCCATGATGGATAC
TTTCTCGGCAGGAGCAAGGTGAGATGACAGGAGATCCTGCCCCGGCACTTCGCCCAATAGCAGCCAGTCC
CTTCCCGCTTCAGTGACAACGTCGAGCACAGCTGCGCAAGGAACGCCCGTCGTGGCCAGCCACGATAGCC
GCGCTGCCTCGTCCTGCAGTTCATTCAGGGCACCGGACAGGTCGGTCTTGACAAAAAGAACCGGGCGCCC
CTGCGCTGACAGCCGGAACACGGCGGCATCAGAGCAGCCGATTGTCTGTTGTGCCCAGTCATAGCCGAAT
AGCCTCTCCACCCAAGCGGCCGGAGAACCTGCGTGCAATCCATCTTGTTCAATCATGCGAAACGATCCAG
ATCCGGTGCAGATTATTTGGATTGAGAGTGAATATGAGACTCTAATTGGATACCGAGGGGAATTTATGGA
ACGTCAGTGGAGCATTTTTGACAAGAAATATTTGCTAGCTGATAGTGACCTTAGGCGACTTTTGAACGCG
CAATAATGGTTTCTGACGTATGTGCTTAGCTCATTAAACTCCAGAAACCCGCGGCTGAGTGGCTCCTTCA
ACGTTGCGGTTCTGTCAGTTCCAAACGTAAAACGGCTTGTCCCGCGTCATCGGCGGGGGTCATAACGTGA
CTCCCTTAATTCTCCGCTCATGATGAATTCAGAAATAAATTCAGCCTAATTCGGCGTTAATTCAGTACAT
TAAAAACGTCCGCAATGTGTTATTAAGTTGTCTAAGCGTCAATTTGTTTACACCACAATATATCCTGCCA
CCAGCCAGCCAACAGCTCCCCGACCGGCAGCTCGGCACAAAATCACCACTCGATACAGGCAGCCCATCAG
TCCGGGACGGCGTCAGCGGGAGAGCCGTTGTAAGGCGGCAGACTTTGCTCATGTTACCGATGCTATTCGG
AAGAACGGCAACTAAGCTGCCGGGTTTGAAACACGGATGATCTCGCGGAGGGTAGCATGTTGATTGTAAC
GATGACAGAGCGTTGCTGCCTGTGATCAATTCGGGCACGAACCCAGTGGACATAAGCCTGTTCGGTTCGT
AAGCTGTAATGCAAGTAGCGTATGCGCTCACGCAACTGGTCCAGAACCTTGACCGAACGCAGCGGTGGTA
ACGGCGCAGTGGCGGTTTTCATGGCTTGTTATGACTGTTTTTTTGGGGTACAGTCTATGCCTCGGGCATC
CAAGCAGCAAGCGCGTTACGCCGTGGGTCGATGTTTGATGTTATGGAGCAGCAACGATGTTACGCAGCAG
GGCAGTCGCCCTAAAACAAAGTTAAACATCATGGGGGAAGCGGTGATCGCCGAAGTATCGACTCAACTAT
CAGAGGTAGTTGGCGTCATCGAGCGCCATCTCGAACCGACGTTGCTGGCCGTACATTTGTACGGCTCCGC
AGTGGATGGCGGCCTGAAGCCACACAGTGATATTGATTTGCTGGTTACGGTGACCGTAAGGCTTGATGAA
ACAACGCGGCGAGCTTTGATCAACGACCTTTTGGAAACTTCGGCTTCCCCTGGAGAGAGCGAGATTCTCC
GCGCTGTAGAAGTCACCATTGTTGTGCACGACGACATCATTCCGTGGCGTTATCCAGCTAAGCGCGAACT
GCAATTTGGAGAATGGCAGCGCAATGACATTCTTGCAGGTATCTTCGAGCCAGCCACGATCGACATTGAT
CTGGCTATCTTGCTGACAAAAGCAAGAGAACATAGCGTTGCCTTGGTAGGTCCAGCGGCGGAGGAACTCT
TTGATCCGGTTCCTGAACAGGATCTATTTGAGGCGCTAAATGAAACCTTAACGCTATGGAACTCGCCGCC
CGACTGGGCTGGCGATGAGCGAAATGTAGTGCTTACGTTGTCCCGCATTTGGTACAGCGCAGTAACCGGC
AAAATCGCGCCGAAGGATGTCGCTGCCGACTGGGCAATGGAGCGCCTGCCGGCCCAGTATCAGCCCGTCA
TACTTGAAGCTAGACAGGCTTATCTTGGACAAGAAGAAGATCGCTTGGCCTCGCGCGCAGATCAGTTGGA
AGAATTTGTCCACTACGTGAAAGGCGAGATCACCAAGGTAGTCGGCAAATAATGTCTAGCTAGAAATTCG
TTCAAGCCGACGCCGCTTCGCGGCGCGGCTTAACTCAAGCGTTAGATGCACTAAGCACATAATTGCTCAC
AGCCAAACTATCAGGTCAAGTCTGCTTTTATTATTTTTAAGCGTGCATAATAAGCCCTACACAAATTGGG
AGATATATCATGCATGACCAAAATCCCTTAACGTGAGTTTTCGTTCCACTGAGCGTCAGACCCCGTAGAA
AAGATCAAAGGATCTTCTTGAGATCCTTTTTTTCTGCGCGTAATCTGCTGCTTGCAAACAAAAAAACCAC
CGCTACCAGCGGTGGTTTGTTTGCCGGATCAAGAGCTACCAACTCTTTTTCCGAAGGTAACTGGCTTCAG
CAGAGCGCAGATACCAAATACTGTCCTTCTAGTGTAGCCGTAGTTAGGCCACCACTTCAAGAACTCTGTA
GCACCGCCTACATACCTCGCTCTGCTAATCCTGTTACCAGTGGCTGCTGCCAGTGGCGATAAGTCGTGTC
TTACCGGGTTGGACTCAAGACGATAGTTACCGGATAAGGCGCAGCGGTCGGGCTGAACGGGGGGTTCGTG
CACACAGCCCAGCTTGGAGCGAACGACCTACACCGAACTGAGATACCTACAGCGTGAGCTATGAGAAAGC
GCCACGCTTCCCGAAGGGAGAAAGGCGGACAGGTATCCGGTAAGCGGCAGGGTCGGAACAGGAGAGCGCA
CGAGGGAGCTTCCAGGGGGAAACGCCTGGTATCTTTATAGTCCTGTCGGGTTTCGCCACCTCTGACTTGA
GCGTCGATTTTTGTGATGCTCGTCAGGGGGGCGGAGCCTATGGAAAAACGCCAGCAACGCGGCCTTTTTA
CGGTTCCTGGCCTTTTGCTGGCCTTTTGCTCACATGTTCTTTCCTGCGTTATCCCCTGATTCTGTGGATA
ACCGTATTACCGCCTTTGAGTGAGCTGATACCGCTCGCCGCAGCCGAACGACCGAGCGCAGCGAGTCAGT
GAGCGAGGAAGCGGAAGAGCGCCTGATGCGGTATTTTCTCCTTACGCATCTGTGCGGTATTTCACACCGC
ATATGGTGCACTCTCAGTACAATCTGCTCTGATGCCGCATAGTTAAGCCAGTATACACTCCGCTATCGCT
ACGTGACTGGGTCATGGCTGCGCCCCGACACCCGCCAACACCCGCTGACGCGCCCTGACGGGCTTGTCTG
CTCCCGGCATCCGCTTACAGACAAGCTGTGACCGTCTCCGGGAGCTGCATGTGTCAGAGGTTTTCACCGT
CATCACCGAAACGCGCGAGGCAGGGTGCCTTGATGTGGGCGCCGGCGGTCGAGTGGCGACGGCGCGGCTT
GTCCGCGCCCTGGTAGATTGCCTGGCCGTAGGCCAGCCATTTTTGAGCGGCCAGCGGCCGCGATAGGCCG
ACGCGAAGCGGCGGGGCGTAGGGAGCGCAGCGACCGAAGGGTAGGCGCTTTTTGCAGCTCTTCGGCTGTG
CGCTGGCCAGACAGTTATGCACAGGCCAGGCGGGTTTTAAGAGTTTTAATAAGTTTTAAAGAGTTTTAGG
CGGAAAAATCGCCTTTTTTCTCTTTTATATCAGTCACTTACATGTGTGACCGGTTCCCAATGTACGGCTT
TGGGTTCCCAATGTACGGGTTCCGGTTCCCAATGTACGGCTTTGGGTTCCCAATGTACGTGCTATCCACA
GGAAAGAGACCTTTTCGACCTTTTTCCCCTGCTAGGGCAATTTGCCCTAGCATCTGCTCCGTACATTAGG
AACCGGCGGATGCTTCGCCCTCGATCAGGTTGCGGTAGCGCATGACTAGGATCGGGCCAGCCTGCCCCGC
CTCCTCCTTCAAATCGTACTCCGGCAGGTCATTTGACCCGATCAGCTTGCGCACGGTGAAACAGAACTTC
TTGAACTCTCCGGCGCTGCCACTGCGTTCGTAGATCGTCTTGAACAACCATCTGGCTTCTGCCTTGCCTG
CGGCGCGGCGTGCCAGGCGGTAGAGAAAACGGCCGATGCCGGGATCGATCAAAAAGTAATCGGGGTGAAC
CGTCAGCACGTCCGGGTTCTTGCCTTCTGTGATCTCGCGGTACATCCAATCAGCTAGCTCGATCTCGATG
TACTCCGGCCGCCCGGTTTCGCTCTTTACGATCTTGTAGCGGCTAATCAAGGCTTCACCCTCGGATACCG
TCACCAGGCGGCCGTTCTTGGCCTTCTTCGTACGCTGCATGGCAACGTGCGTGGTGTTTAACCGAATGCA
GGTTTCTACCAGGTCGTCTTTCTGCTTTCCGCCATCGGCTCGCCGGCAGAACTTGAGTACGTCCGCAACG
TGTGGACGGAACACGCGGCCGGGCTTGTCTCCCTTCCCTTCCCGGTATCGGTTCATGGATTCGGTTAGAT
GGGAAACCGCCATCAGTACCAGGTCGTAATCCCACACACTGGCCATGCCGGCCGGCCCTGCGGAAACCTC
TACGTGCCCGTCTGGAAGCTCGTAGCGGATCACCTCGCCAGCTCGTCGGTCACGCTTCGACAGACGGAAA
ACGGCCACGTCCATGATGCTGCGACTATCGCGGGTGCCCACGTCATAGAGCATCGGAACGAAAAAATCTG
GTTGCTCGTCGCCCTTGGGCGGCTTCCTAATCGACGGCGCACCGGCTGCCGGCGGTTGCCGGGATTCTTT
GCGGATTCGATCAGCGGCCGCTTGCCACGATTCACCGGGGCGTGCTTCTGCCTCGATGCGTTGCCGCTGG
GCGGCCTGCGCGGCCTTCAACTTCTCCACCAGGTCATCACCCAGCGCCGCGCCGATTTGTACCGGGCCGG
ATGGTTTGCGACCGCTCACGCCGATTCCTCGGGCTTGGGGGTTCCAGTGCCATTGCAGGGCCGGCAGACA
ACCCAGCCGCTTACGCCTGGCCAACCGCCCGTTCCTCCACACATGGGGCATTCCACGGCGTCGGTGCCTG
GTTGTTCTTGATTTTCCATGCCGCCTCCTTTAGCCGCTAAAATTCATCTACTCATTTATTCATTTGCTCA
TTTACTCTGGTAGCTGCGCGATGTATTCAGATAGCAGCTCGGTAATGGTCTTGCCTTGGCGTACCGCGTA
CATCTTCAGCTTGGTGTGATCCTCCGCCGGCAACTGAAAGTTGACCCGCTTCATGGCTGGCGTGTCTGCC
AGGCTGGCCAACGTTGCAGCCTTGCTGCTGCGTGCGCTCGGACGGCCGGCACTTAGCGTGTTTGTGCTTT
TGCTCATTTTCTCTTTACCTCATTAACTCAAATGAGTTTTGATTTAATTTCAGCGGCCAGCGCCTGGACC
TCGCGGGCAGCGTCGCCCTCGGGTTCTGATTCAAGAACGGTTGTGCCGGCGGCGGCAGTGCCTGGGTAGC
TCACGCGCTGCGTGATACGGGACTCAAGAATGGGCAGCTCGTACCCGGCCAGCGCCTCGGCAACCTCACC
GCCGATGCGCGTGCCTTTGATCGCCCGCGACACGACAAAGGCCGCTTGTAGCCTTCCATCCGTGACCTCA
ATGCGCTGCTTAACCAGCTCCACCAGGTCGGCGGTGGCCCATATGTCGTAAGGGCTTGGCTGCACCGGAA
TCAGCACGAAGTCGGCTGCCTTGATCGCGGACACAGCCAAGTCCGCCGCCTGGGGCGCTCCGTCGATCAC
TACGAAGTCGCGCCGGCCGATGGCCTTCACGTCGCGGTCAATCGTCGGGCGGTCGATGCCGACAACGGTT
AGCGGTTGATCTTCCCGCACGGCCGCCCAATCGCGGGCACTGCCCTGGGGATCGGAATCGACTAACAGAA
CATCGGCCCCGGCGAGTTGCAGGGCGCGGGCTAGATGGGTTGCGATGGTCGTCTTGCCTGACCCGCCTTT
CTGGTTAAGTACAGCGATAACCTTCATGCGTTCCCCTTGCGTATTTGTTTATTTACTCATCGCATCATAT
ACGCAGCGACCGCATGACGCAAGCTGTTTTACTCAAATACACATCACCTTTTTAGACGGCGGCGCTCGGT
TTCTTCAGCGGCCAAGCTGGCCGGCCAGGCCGCCAGCTTGGCATCAGACAAACCGGCCAGGATTTCATGC
AGCCGCACGGTTGAGACGTGCGCGGGCGGCTCGAACACGTACCCGGCCGCGATCATCTCCGCCTCGATCT
CTTCGGTAATGAAAAACGGTTCGTCCTGGCCGTCCTGGTGCGGTTTCATGCTTGTTCCTCTTGGCGTTCA
TTCTCGGCGGCCGCCAGGGCGTCGGCCTCGGTCAATGCGTCCTCACGGAAGGCACCGCGCCGCCTGGCCT
CGGTGGGCGTCACTTCCTCGCTGCGCTCAAGTGCGCGGTACAGGGTCGAGCGATGCACGCCAAGCAGTGC
AGCCGCCTCTTTCACGGTGCGGCCTTCCTGGTCGATCAGCTCGCGGGCGTGCGCGATCTGTGCCGGGGTG
AGGGTAGGGCGGGGGCCAAACTTCACGCCTCGGGCCTTGGCGGCCTCGCGCCCGCTCCGGGTGCGGTCGA
TGATTAGGGAACGCTCGAACTCGGCAATGCCGGCGAACACGGTCAACACCATGCGGCCGGCCGGCGTGGT
GGTGTCGGCCCACGGCTCTGCCAGGCTACGCAGGCCCGCGCCGGCCTCCTGGATGCGCTCGGCAATGTCC
AGTAGGTCGCGGGTGCTGCGGGCCAGGCGGTCTAGCCTGGTCACTGTCACAACGTCGCCAGGGCGTAGGT
GGTCAAGCATCCTGGCCAGCTCCGGGCGGTCGCGCCTGGTGCCGGTGATCTTCTCGGAAAACAGCTTGGT
GCAGCCGGCCGCGTGCAGTTCGGCCCGTTGGTTGGTCAAGTCCTGGTCGTCGGTGCTGACGCGGGCATAG
CCCAGCAGGCCAGCGGCGGCGCTCTTGTTCATGGCGTAATGTCTCCGGTTCTAGTCGCAAGTATTCTACT
TTATGCGACTAAAACACGCGACAAGAAAACGCCAGGAAAAGGGCAGGGCGGCAGCCTGTCGCGTAACTTA
GGACTTGTGCGACATGTCGTTTTCAGAAGACGGCTGCACTGAACGTCAGAAGCCGACTGCACTATAGCAG
CGGAGGGGTTGGATCAAAGTACTTTGATCCCGAGGGGAACCCTGTGGTTGGCATGCACATACAAATGGAC
GAACGGATAAACCT
Features (pLannotate 1.2.2; 32 found; start..end, strand, type, name):
     54..78      -  misc_feature   RB T-DNA repeat: right border repeat from nopaline C58 T-DNA
    144..298     -  CDS            lacZα (fragment): LacZα fragment of β-galactosidase; lacZ fragment
    301..321     -  misc_feature   MCS (fragment): pUC18/19 multiple cloning site
    812..1153    +  promoter       CaMV 35S promoter: strong constitutive promoter from cauliflower mosaic virus
   1178..1894    +  CDS            ECFP: ECFP is a basic (constitutively fluorescent) cyan fluorescent protein published in 1996, derived from Aequorea victoria. It has low acid sensitivity.
   1904..2028    +  protein_bind   attR1: mutant version of attR; recombination site for the Gateway® LR reaction LR Clonase™
   2065..2095    +  promoter       lac UV5 promoter: E. coli lac promoter with an "up" mutation
   2120..2148    +  promoter       cat promoter (fragment): promoter of the E. coli cat gene encoding chloramphenicol acetyltransferase
   2149..2808    +  CDS            CmR: chloramphenicol acetyltransferase; cat; confers resistance to chloramphenicol
   2987..3145    +  CDS            ccdA (fragment): CCDA_ECO57 - Also known as H, letA. Experimental evidence at protein level: Swiss-Prot protein existence level 1. Antitoxin component of a type II toxin-antitoxin (TA) system which inhibits the post-segregational killing (PSK) of plasmid-free cells, also referred to as a plasmid addiction system. Binds to and blocks the activity of CcdB; will also remove bound CcdB protein from the CcdB-GyrA complex by forming a CcdA-CcdB complex, a process termed rejuvenation. Functions as a transcriptional corepressor for the ccdAB operon, repression also requires CcdB (By similarity). From Escherichia coli
   3150..3452    +  CDS            ccdB: CCDB_ECOLI - Also known as G, letB, letD. Experimental evidence at protein level: Swiss-Prot protein existence level 1. Toxic component of a type II toxin-antitoxin (TA) system, functioning in plasmid maintainence. Responsible for the post- segregational killing (PSK) of plasmid-free cells, also referred to as a plasmid addiction system. Half-life of over 2 hours. Cell killing by CcdB is accompanied by filamentation, defects in chromosome and plasmid segregation, defects in cell division, formation of anucleate cells, decreased DNA synthesis and plasmid loss. Interferes with the activity of DN
   3496..3620    -  protein_bind   attR2: mutant version of attR; recombination site for the Gateway® LR reaction LR Clonase™
   3646..3898    +  terminator     NOS terminator: nopaline synthase terminator and poly(A) signal
   3954..3976    -  protein_bind   lac operator (fragment): The lac repressor binds to the lac operator to inhibit transcription in E. coli. This inhibition can be relieved by adding lactose or isopropyl-β-D-thiogalactopyranoside (IPTG). lac repressor encoded by lacI
   3980..4010    -  promoter       lac promoter: promoter for the E. coli lac operon
   4025..4046    -  protein_bind   CAP binding site: CAP binding activates transcription in the presence of cAMP. E. coli catabolite activator protein
   4080..4332    -  terminator     NOS terminator: nopaline synthase terminator and poly(A) signal
   4339..4545    -  CDS            ocd (fragment): OCD_AGRFC - Experimental evidence at protein level: Swiss-Prot protein existence level 1. Catalyzes the conversion of L-ornithine into L-proline with release of ammonia. Is involved in the utilization of nopaline, a catabolic pathway that proceeds through L-arginine and L-ornithine to L-proline. Nopaline is a predominant opine in plant cells transformed with Ti plasmid pTiC58. From Agrobacterium fabrum (strain C58 / ATCC 33970) (Agrobacterium tumefaciens (strain C58)).
   4552..4701    -  CDS            ble (fragment): BLE_KLEPN - Experimental evidence at protein level: Swiss-Prot protein existence level 1. Binding protein with a strong affinity to the bleomycin family of antibiotics. Binds to CL990; an antimitotic-antibiotic compound. From Klebsiella pneumoniae.
   4722..5516    -  CDS            NeoR/KanR: aminoglycoside phosphotransferase from Tn5; aph(3')-II (or nptII); confers resistance to neomycin, kanamycin, and G418 (Geneticin®)
   5537..5720    -  promoter       NOS promoter: nopaline synthase promoter NOS promoter
   5926..5950    -  misc_feature   LB T-DNA repeat: left border repeat from nopaline C58 T-DNA
   6209..6232    +  promoter       Pc promoter (fragment): intI1 (promoter lies within the coding sequence); class 1 integron promoter
   6408..6464    +  CDS            GmR (fragment): gentamycin acetyltransferase; aacC1; confers resistance to gentamycin
   6475..7262    +  CDS            SmR (fragment): aminoglycoside adenylyltransferase (Murphy, 1985); aadA; confers resistance to spectinomycin and streptomycin
   7508..8096    +  rep_origin     ori: high-copy-number ColE1/pMB1/pBR322/pUC origin of replication
   8282..8422    -  misc_feature   bom: basis of mobility region from pBR322
   8524..8563    -  CDS            rop (fragment): Rop protein, which maintains plasmids at low copy number; rop
   8766..8960    -  rep_origin     pVS1 oriV: origin of replication for the Pseudomonas plasmid pVS1 (Heeb et al., 2000)
   9026..10099   -  CDS            pVS1 RepA: replication protein from the Pseudomonas plasmid pVS1 (Heeb et al., 2000)
  10528..11157   -  CDS            pVS1 StaA: stability protein from the Pseudomonas plasmid pVS1 (Heeb et al., 2000)
  11717..12118   -  CDS            Y4CG_SINFN (fragment): Protein inferred from homology: Swiss-Prot protein existence level 3. From Sinorhizobium fredii (strain NBRC 101917 / NGR234).
