[The description below was written by a language model from this plasmid's Addgene catalogue record and pLannotate feature annotations shown in this document.]
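Description:
pGWB445 is an empty Gateway destination binary vector for Agrobacterium-mediated plant transformation, built on the pPZP221 backbone and about 12.4 kb in the deposited sequence. It replicates in E. coli through a ColE1/pBR322-type origin (with the bom mobilisation region) and in Agrobacterium through the pVS1 oriV, RepA and StaA stability functions. Bacterial selection relies on the backbone aadA gene for spectinomycin resistance together with the chloramphenicol resistance gene carried inside the Gateway cassette. Because that cassette also encodes the CcdB gyrase toxin, the unrecombined vector has to be maintained in a ccdB-tolerant strain.

Between the nopaline-type right and left T-DNA borders lie two plant units. The expression unit consists of the CaMV 35S promoter, an ECFP coding sequence, the attR1–CmR–ccdB–attR2 cassette and a NOS terminator. An LR reaction with an entry clone swaps the CmR/ccdB segment for the gene of interest, placing it downstream of ECFP so that the encoded protein carries the cyan fluorescent protein at its N-terminus and is expressed constitutively. Loss of ccdB provides counter-selection for recombinant clones in standard E. coli strains. The second unit, in the opposite orientation near the left border, is a NOS promoter–NPTII–NOS terminator cassette conferring kanamycin resistance on transformed plant tissue. According to the record, it replaced the gentamycin marker of the parental pPZP221. Small annotated fragments (lacZα, lac promoter, ble, ocd, GmR) appear to be cloning remnants rather than functional parts.

The vector carries no insert as supplied and is intended for making ECFP fusions in transgenic plants, for example to examine protein localisation.
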