Addgene plasmid #74831: pGWB445
Purpose: (Empty Backbone) Gateway cloning compatible binary vector for N-terminal fusion with eCFP (CaMV35S promoter).
Depositing lab: Tsuyoshi Nakagawa. Depositing organization: Shimane University. Publication: Improved Gateway binary vectors: high-performance vectors for creation of fusion constructs in transgenic analysis of plants. Nakagawa T, Suzuki T, Murata S, Nakamura S, Hino T, Maeo K, Tabata R, Kawai T, Tanaka K, Niwa Y, Watanabe Y, Nakamura K, Kimura T, Ishiguro S. Biosci Biotechnol Biochem. 2007 Aug;71(8):2095-100. Epub 2007 Aug 7. 10.1271/bbb.70216 PubMed 17690442.
Backbone
  Vector backbone: pPZP221
  Backbone manufacturer: Hajdukiewicz P., Svab Z. and Maliga P.
  Backbone size (bp): 8500
  Modifications to backbone: gentamycin-resistant marker was removed and kanamycin-resistant marker (NOS promoter:NPTII:NOS terminator) was inserted.
  Vector type: Plant Expression
  Promoter: CaMV35S
  Selectable markers: Kanamycin
Growth in bacteria
  Bacterial resistance: Chloramphenicol and Spectinomycin, 25 & 50 μg/mL
  Growth temperature: 37°C
  Growth strain: ccdB Survival
  Copy number: High Copy
Gene/Insert
  Cloning method: Gateway Cloning
Terms and licenses: Academic/Nonprofit Terms; Industry Terms: Not Available to Industry
How to cite: pGWB445 was a gift from Tsuyoshi Nakagawa (Addgene plasmid # 74831 ; http://n2t.net/addgene:74831 ; RRID:Addgene_74831)
