>Addgene plasmid #74831 | pGWB445 | addgene partial sequence | sequence record 165782 | EXFP-internal-R 5'-GAACTCCAGCAGGACCATGT-3'
TGGGTGCTCAGGTAGTGGTTGTCGGGCAGCAGCACGGGGCCGTCGCCGATGGGGGTGTTCTGCTGGTAGT
GGTCGGCGAGCTGCACGCTGCCGTCCTCGATGTTGTGGCGGATCTTGAAGTTGGCCTTGATGCCGTTCTT
CTGCTTGTCGGCGGTGATATAGACGTTGTGGCTGATGTAGTTGTACTCCAGCTTGTGCCCCAGGATGTTG
CCGTCCTCCTTGAAGTCGATGCCCTTCAGCTCGATGCGGTTCACCAGGGTGTCGCCCTCGAACTTCACCT
CGGCGCGGGTCTTGTAGTTGCCGTCGTCCTTGAAGAAGATGGTGCGCTCCTGGACGTAGCCTTCGGGCAT
GGCGGACTTGAAGAAGTCGTGCTGCTTCATGTGGTCGGGGTAGCGGCTGAAGCACTGCACGCCCCAGGTC
AGGGTGGTCACGAGGGTGGGCCAGGGCACGGGCAGCTTGCCGGTGGTGCAGATGAACTTCAGGGTCAGCT
TGCCGTAGGTGGCATCGCCCTCGCCCTCGCCGGACACGCTGAACTTGTGGCCGTTTACGTCGCCGTCCAG
CTCGACCAGGATGGGCACCACCCCGGTGAACAGCTCCTCGCCCTTGCTCACCATGCTCATTCTAGAGTCC
CCCGTGTTCTCTCCAAATGAAATGAACTTCCTTATATAGAGGAAGGGTCTTGCGAAGGATAGTGGGATTG
TGCGTCATCCCTTACGTCAGTGGAGATATCACATCAATCCACTTGCTTTGAAGACGTGGTTGGAACGTCT
TCTTTTTCCACGATGCTCCTCGTGGGTGGGGGTCCATCTTTGGGACCACTGTCGGCAGAGGCATCTTCAA
CGATGGCCTTTCCTTTATCGCAATGATGGCATTTGTAGGAGCCACCTTCCTTTTCCACTATCTTCACAAT
AAAGTGACAGATAGCTG
